Addgene plasmid #157754: pEGFP N1 mitoAURKA
Purpose: Expression of AURKA:GFP targeted to mitochondria
Depositing lab: Marc Tramier. Publication: Aurora kinase A localises to mitochondria to control organelle dynamics and energy production. Bertolin G, Bulteau AL, Alves-Guerra MC, Burel A, Lavault MT, Gavard O, Le Bras S, Gagne JP, Poirier GG, Le Borgne R, Prigent C, Tramier M. eLife. 2018 Aug 2;7. pii: 38111. doi: 10.7554/eLife.38111. PubMed 30070631.
Backbone
  Vector backbone: pEGFP-N1
  Backbone manufacturer: Clontech
  Backbone size w/o insert (bp): 4733
  Vector type: Mammalian Expression
  Selectable markers: Neomycin (select with G418)
Growth in bacteria
  Bacterial resistance: Kanamycin, 50 μg/mL
  Growth temperature: 37°C
  Growth strain: DH5alpha
  Copy number: High Copy
Gene/Insert
  Gene/Insert name: AURKA
  Species: H. sapiens (human)
  Insert size (bp): 1152
  Mutation: AURKA without the first 30 amino acids replaced by the MTS of CoxVIII
  Entrez Gene: AURKA (a.k.a. AIK, ARK1, AURA, BTAK, PPP1R47, STK15, STK6, STK7)
  Promoter: CMV
  Tag / fusion protein: GFP (C terminal on backbone)
  Cloning method: Restriction Enzyme; 5′ cloning site XhoI (not destroyed); 3′ cloning site BamHI (not destroyed)
  Sequencing primers: 5′ CMV-F; 3′ CCGTCCAGCTCGACCAG
Terms and licenses: Academic/Nonprofit Terms; Industry Terms: Not Available to Industry
How to cite: pEGFP N1 mitoAURKA was a gift from Marc Tramier (Addgene plasmid # 157754 ; http://n2t.net/addgene:157754 ; RRID:Addgene_157754)
