[The description below was written by a language model from this plasmid's Addgene catalogue record and pLannotate feature annotations shown in this document.]
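Description:
pEGFP N1 mitoAURKA is a mammalian expression plasmid built on the Clontech pEGFP-N1 backbone, designed to produce a GFP-tagged form of human Aurora kinase A (AURKA) that is forced into mitochondria. The sequenced construct is 5,885 nt. It replicates at high copy in E. coli from a ColE1/pUC-type origin and also carries an f1 phage origin. A single NeoR/KanR (Tn5 aminoglycoside phosphotransferase) gene provides both selections. It is driven by a bacterial bla-type promoter for kanamycin resistance in bacteria and by the SV40 enhancer/early promoter for G418 selection in mammalian cells, and it is terminated by the HSV TK polyadenylation signal. Short annotated fragments of ble, the bGH poly(A) signal and SV40 large T antigen appear to be backbone remnants or incidental matches rather than functional parts.

The expression cassette uses the human CMV immediate-early enhancer and promoter. Downstream, cloned between the XhoI and BamHI sites of the multiple cloning site, is an open reading frame in which the first 30 amino acids of AURKA are replaced by the mitochondrial presequence of cytochrome c oxidase subunit VIII. This reading frame runs through residual polylinker into the backbone's EGFP, giving a C-terminal fluorescent tag, and the transcript ends at the SV40 poly(A) signal. The COX8 presequence is a standard matrix-targeting signal, so the fusion should be imported into mitochondria rather than follow the usual centrosome and spindle localisation of the kinase. The construct is suited to transient or stable expression in mammalian cells for imaging mitochondrially targeted AURKA. The associated work examined the kinase's role in mitochondrial dynamics and energy production.
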