Features (pLannotate 1.2.2; 18 found; start..end, strand, type, name):
      1..304     +  enhancer       CMV enhancer: human cytomegalovirus immediate early enhancer
    305..508     +  promoter       CMV promoter: human cytomegalovirus (CMV) immediate early promoter
    531..558     +  misc_feature   MCS (fragment): multiple cloning site
    559..633     +  CDS            COX8 presequence: mitochondrial presequence of human cytochrome c oxidase subunit VIII (Rizutto et al., 1989)
    595..1704    +  CDS            AURKA (fragment): AURKA_HUMAN - Also known as AIK, AIRK1, ARK1, AURA, AYK1, BTAK, IAK1, STK15, STK6. Experimental evidence at protein level: Swiss-Prot protein existence level 1. Mitotic serine/threonine kinase that contributes to the regulation of cell cycle progression (PubMed:26246606, PubMed:12390251, PubMed:18615013, PubMed:11039908, PubMed:17125279, PubMed:17360485). Associates with the centrosome and the spindle microtubules during mitosis and plays a critical role in various mitotic events including the establishment of mitotic spindle, centrosome duplication, centrosome separation as well as maturation
   1705..1757    +  misc_feature   MCS: multiple cloning site
   1771..2490    +  CDS            EGFP: the original enhanced GFP (Yang et al., 1996) mammalian codon-optimized
   2507..2590    +  CDS            large T antigen (fragment): large T antigen from SV40 (simian virus 40)
   2613..2734    +  polyA_signal   SV40 poly(A) signal: SV40 polyadenylation signal
   2768..3196    -  rep_origin     f1 ori (sequence partly withheld): f1 bacteriophage origin of replication; arrow indicates direction of (+) strand synthesis
   3223..3327    +  promoter       AmpR promoter: bla
   3329..3686    +  promoter       SV40 promoter: SV40 enhancer and early promoter
   3721..4515    +  CDS            NeoR/KanR: aminoglycoside phosphotransferase from Tn5; aph(3')-II (or nptII); confers resistance to neomycin, kanamycin, and G418 (Geneticin®)
   4536..4688    +  CDS            ble (fragment): BLE_KLEPN - Experimental evidence at protein level: Swiss-Prot protein existence level 1. Binding protein with a strong affinity to the bleomycin family of antibiotics. Binds to CL990; an antimitotic-antibiotic compound. From Klebsiella pneumoniae.
   4747..4794    +  polyA_signal   HSV TK poly(A) signal: herpes simplex virus thymidine kinase polyadenylation signal (Cole and Stacy, 1985)
   4885..4901    -  polyA_signal   bGH poly(A) signal (fragment): bovine growth hormone polyadenylation signal
   5123..5711    +  rep_origin     ori: high-copy-number ColE1/pMB1/pBR322/pUC origin of replication
   5826..5885    +  enhancer       CMV enhancer (fragment): human cytomegalovirus immediate early enhancer
>Addgene plasmid #157754 | pEGFP N1 mitoAURKA | addgene full sequence | sequence record 310828 | Addgene NGS Result
CGTTACATAACTTACGGTAAATGGCCCGCCTGGCTGACCGCCCAACGACCCCCGCCCATTGACGTCAATA
ATGACGTATGTTCCCATAGTAACGCCAATAGGGACTTTCCATTGACGTCAATGGGTGGAGTATTTACGGT
AAACTGCCCACTTGGCAGTACATCAAGTGTATCATATGCCAAGTACGCCCCCTATTGACGTCAATGACGG
TAAATGGCCCGCCTGGCATTATGCCCAGTACATGACCTTATGGGACTTTCCTACTTGGCAGTACATCTAC
GTATTAGTCATCGCTATTACCATGGTGATGCGGTTTTGGCAGTACATCAATGGGCGTGGATAGCGGTTTG
ACTCACGGGGATTTCCAAGTCTCCACCCCATTGACGTCAATGGGAGTTTGTTTTGGCACCAAAATCAACG
GGACTTTCCAAAATGTCGTAACAACTCCGCCCCATTGACGCAAATGGGCGGTAGGCGTGTACGGTGGGAG
GTCTATATAAGCAGAGCTGGTTTAGTGAACCGTCAGATCCGCTAGCGCTACCGGACTCAGATCTCGAGAT
GTCCGTCCTGACGCCGCTGCTGCTGCGGGGCTTGACAGGCTCGGCCCGGCGGCTCCCAGTGCCGCGCGCC
AAGATCCATTCGTTGTCAAATTCTTCCCAGCGCGTTCCTTTGCAAGCACAAAAGCTTGTCTCCAGTCACA
AGCCGGTTCAGAATCAGAAGCAGAAGCAATTGCAGGCAACCAGTGTACCTCATCCTGTCTCCAGGCCACT
GAATAACACCCAAAAGAGCAAGCAGCCCCTGCCATCGGCACCTGAAAATAATCCTGAGGAGGAACTGGCA
TCAAAACAGAAAAATGAAGAATCAAAAAAGAGGCAGTGGGCTTTGGAAGACTTTGAAATTGGTCGCCCTC
TGGGTAAAGGAAAGTTTGGTAATGTTTATTTGGCAAGAGAAAAGCAAAGCAAGTTTATTCTGGCTCTTAA
AGTGTTATTTAAAGCTCAGCTGGAGAAAGCCGGAGTGGAGCATCAGCTCAGAAGAGAAGTAGAAATACAG
TCCCACCTTCGGCATCCTAATATTCTTAGACTGTATGGTTATTTCCATGATGCTACCAGAGTCTACCTAA
TTCTGGAATATGCACCACTTGGAACAGTTTATAGAGAACTTCAGAAACTTTCAAAGTTTGATGAGCAGAG
AACTGCTACTTATATAACAGAATTGGCAAATGCACTATCATATTGCCATTCGAAGAGAGTTATTCATAGA
GACATTAAGCCAGAGAACTTACTTCTTGGATCAGCTGGAGAGCTTAAAATTGCAGATTTTGGGTGGTCAG
TACATGCTCCATCTTCCAGGAGGACCACTCTCTGTGGCACCCTGGACTACCTGCCCCCTGAAATGATTGA
AGGTCGGATGCATGATGAGAAGGTGGATCTCTGGAGCCTTGGAGTTCTTTGCTATGAATTTTTAGTTGGG
AAGCCTCCTTTTGAGGCAAACACATACCAAGAGACCTACAAAAGAATATCACGGGTTGAATTCACATTCC
CTGACTTTGTAACAGAGGGAGCCAGGGACCTCATTTCAAGACTGTTGAAGCATAATCCCAGCCAGAGGCC
AATGCTCAGAGAAGTACTTGAACACCCCTGGATCACAGCAAATTCATCAAAACCATCAAATTGCCAAAAC
AAAGAATCAGCTAGCAAACAGTCTCTCGAGCTCAAGCTTCGAATTCTGCAGTCGACGGTACCGCGGGCCC
GGGATCCACCGGTCGCCACCATGGTGAGCAAGGGCGAGGAGCTGTTCACCGGGGTGGTGCCCATCCTGGT
CGAGCTGGACGGCGACGTAAACGGCCACAAGTTCAGCGTGTCCGGCGAGGGCGAGGGCGATGCCACCTAC
GGCAAGCTGACCCTGAAGTTCATCTGCACCACCGGCAAGCTGCCCGTGCCCTGGCCCACCCTCGTGACCA
CCCTGACCTACGGCGTGCAGTGCTTCAGCCGCTACCCCGACCACATGAAGCAGCACGACTTCTTCAAGTC
CGCCATGCCCGAAGGCTACGTCCAGGAGCGCACCATCTTCTTCAAGGACGACGGCAACTACAAGACCCGC
GCCGAGGTGAAGTTCGAGGGCGACACCCTGGTGAACCGCATCGAGCTGAAGGGCATCGACTTCAAGGAGG
ACGGCAACATCCTGGGGCACAAGCTGGAGTACAACTACAACAGCCACAACGTCTATATCATGGCCGACAA
GCAGAAGAACGGCATCAAGGTGAACTTCAAGATCCGCCACAACATCGAGGACGGCAGCGTGCAGCTCGCC
GACCACTACCAGCAGAACACCCCCATCGGCGACGGCCCCGTGCTGCTGCCCGACAACCACTACCTGAGCA
CCCAGTCCGCCCTGAGCAAAGACCCCAACGAGAAGCGCGATCACATGGTCCTGCTGGAGTTCGTGACCGC
CGCCGGGATCACTCTCGGCATGGACGAGCTGTACAAGTAAAGCGGCCGCGACTCTAGATCATAATCAGCC
ATACCACATTTGTAGAGGTTTTACTTGCTTTAAAAAACCTCCCACACCTCCCCCTGAACCTGAAACATAA
AATGAATGCAATTGTTGTTGTTAACTTGTTTATTGCAGCTTATAATGGTTACAAATAAAGCAATAGCATC
ACAAATTTCACAAATAAAGCATTTTTTTCACTGCATTCTAGTTGTGGTTTGTCCAAACTCATCAATGTAT
CTTAAGGCGTAAATTGTAAGCGTTAATATTTTGTTAAAATTCGCGTTAAATTTTTGTTAAATCAGCTCAT
TTTTTAACCAATAGGCCGAAATCGGCAAAATCCCTTATAAATCAAAAGAATAGACCGAGATAGGGT
[37 nt withheld, positions 2867-2903]
AAAGAACGTGGACTCCAACGTCAAAGG
[49 nt withheld, positions 2931-2979]
T
[91 nt withheld, positions 2981-3071]
G
[124 nt withheld, positions 3073-3196]
CAGGTGGCACTTTTCGGGGAAATGTGCGCGGAACCCCTATTTGTTTATTTTTCTAAATACATTCAAATAT
GTATCCGCTCATGAGACAATAACCCTGATAAATGCTTCAATAATATTGAAAAAGGAAGAGTCCTGAGGCG
GAAAGAACCAGCTGTGGAATGTGTGTCAGTTAGGGTGTGGAAAGTCCCCAGGCTCCCCAGCAGGCAGAAG
TATGCAAAGCATGCATCTCAATTAGTCAGCAACCAGGTGTGGAAAGTCCCCAGGCTCCCCAGCAGGCAGA
AGTATGCAAAGCATGCATCTCAATTAGTCAGCAACCATAGTCCCGCCCCTAACTCCGCCCATCCCGCCCC
TAACTCCGCCCAGTTCCGCCCATTCTCCGCCCCATGGCTGACTAATTTTTTTTATTTATGCAGAGGCCGA
GGCCGCCTCGGCCTCTGAGCTATTCCAGAAGTAGTGAGGAGGCTTTTTTGGAGGCCTAGGCTTTTGCAAA
GATCGATCAAGAGACAGGATGAGGATCGTTTCGCATGATTGAACAAGATGGATTGCACGCAGGTTCTCCG
GCCGCTTGGGTGGAGAGGCTATTCGGCTATGACTGGGCACAACAGACAATCGGCTGCTCTGATGCCGCCG
TGTTCCGGCTGTCAGCGCAGGGGCGCCCGGTTCTTTTTGTCAAGACCGACCTGTCCGGTGCCCTGAATGA
ACTGCAAGACGAGGCAGCGCGGCTATCGTGGCTGGCCACGACGGGCGTTCCTTGCGCAGCTGTGCTCGAC
GTTGTCACTGAAGCGGGAAGGGACTGGCTGCTATTGGGCGAAGTGCCGGGGCAGGATCTCCTGTCATCTC
ACCTTGCTCCTGCCGAGAAAGTATCCATCATGGCTGATGCAATGCGGCGGCTGCATACGCTTGATCCGGC
TACCTGCCCATTCGACCACCAAGCGAAACATCGCATCGAGCGAGCACGTACTCGGATGGAAGCCGGTCTT
GTCGATCAGGATGATCTGGACGAAGAGCATCAGGGGCTCGCGCCAGCCGAACTGTTCGCCAGGCTCAAGG
CGAGCATGCCCGACGGCGAGGATCTCGTCGTGACCCATGGCGATGCCTGCTTGCCGAATATCATGGTGGA
AAATGGCCGCTTTTCTGGATTCATCGACTGTGGCCGGCTGGGTGTGGCGGACCGCTATCAGGACATAGCG
TTGGCTACCCGTGATATTGCTGAAGAGCTTGGCGGCGAATGGGCTGACCGCTTCCTCGTGCTTTACGGTA
TCGCCGCTCCCGATTCGCAGCGCATCGCCTTCTATCGCCTTCTTGACGAGTTCTTCTGAGCGGGACTCTG
GGGTTCGAAATGACCGACCAAGCGACGCCCAACCTGCCATCACGAGATTTCGATTCCACCGCCGCCTTCT
ATGAAAGGTTGGGCTTCGGAATCGTTTTCCGGGACGCCGGCTGGATGATCCTCCAGCGCGGGGATCTCAT
GCTGGAGTTCTTCGCCCACCCTAGGGGGAGGCTAACTGAAACACGGAAGGAGACAATACCGGAAGGAACC
CGCGCTATGACGGCAATAAAAAGACAGAATAAAACGCACGGTGTTGGGTCGTTTGTTCATAAACGCGGGG
TTCGGTCCCAGGGCTGGCACTCTGTCGATACCCCACCGAGACCCCATTGGGGCCAATACGCCCGCGTTTC
TTCCTTTTCCCCACCCCACCCCCCAAGTTCGGGTGAAGGCCCAGGGCTCGCAGCCAACGTCGGGGCGGCA
GGCCCTGCCATAGCCTCAGGTTACTCATATATACTTTAGATTGATTTAAAACTTCATTTTTAATTTAAAA
GGATCTAGGTGAAGATCCTTTTTGATAATCTCATGACCAAAATCCCTTAACGTGAGTTTTCGTTCCACTG
AGCGTCAGACCCCGTAGAAAAGATCAAAGGATCTTCTTGAGATCCTTTTTTTCTGCGCGTAATCTGCTGC
TTGCAAACAAAAAAACCACCGCTACCAGCGGTGGTTTGTTTGCCGGATCAAGAGCTACCAACTCTTTTTC
CGAAGGTAACTGGCTTCAGCAGAGCGCAGATACCAAATACTGTTCTTCTAGTGTAGCCGTAGTTAGGCCA
CCACTTCAAGAACTCTGTAGCACCGCCTACATACCTCGCTCTGCTAATCCTGTTACCAGTGGCTGCTGCC
AGTGGCGATAAGTCGTGTCTTACCGGGTTGGACTCAAGACGATAGTTACCGGATAAGGCGCAGCGGTCGG
GCTGAACGGGGGGTTCGTGCACACAGCCCAGCTTGGAGCGAACGACCTACACCGAACTGAGATACCTACA
GCGTGAGCTATGAGAAAGCGCCACGCTTCCCGAAGGGAGAAAGGCGGACAGGTATCCGGTAAGCGGCAGG
GTCGGAACAGGAGAGCGCACGAGGGAGCTTCCAGGGGGAAACGCCTGGTATCTTTATAGTCCTGTCGGGT
TTCGCCACCTCTGACTTGAGCGTCGATTTTTGTGATGCTCGTCAGGGGGGCGGAGCCTATGGAAAAACGC
CAGCAACGCGGCCTTTTTACGGTTCCTGGCCTTTTGCTGGCCTTTTGCTCACATGTTCTTTCCTGCGTTA
TCCCCTGATTCTGTGGATAACCGTATTACCGCCATGCATTAGTTATTAATAGTAATCAATTACGGGGTCA
TTAGTTCATAGCCCATATATGGAGTTCCG
